>Addgene plasmid #153349 | Auxiliary 1 | depositor full sequence | sequence record 296937 | Auxiliary 1 sequence 2267 bps
GTCCGGCAAAAAAGGGCAAGGTGTCACCACCCTGCCCTTTTTCTTTAAAACCGAAAAGATTACTTCGCGT
TATGCAGGCTTCCTCGCTCACTGACTCGCTGCGCTCGGTCGTTCGGCTGCGGCGAGCGGTATCAGCTCAC
TCAAAGGCGGTAATACGGTTATCCACAGAATCAGGGGATAACGCAGGAAAGAACATGTGAGCAAAAGGCC
AGCAAAAGGCCAGGAACCGTAAAAAGGCCGCGTTGCTGGCGTTTTTCCACAGGCTCCGCCCCCCTGACGA
GCATCACAAAAATCGACGCTCAAGTCAGAGGTGGCGAAACCCGACAGGACTATAAAGATACCAGGCGTTT
CCCCCTGGAAGCTCCCTCGTGCGCTCTCCTGTTCCGACCCTGCCGCTTACCGGATACCTGTCCGCCTTTC
TCCCTTCGGGAAGCGTGGCGCTTTCTCATAGCTCACGCTGTAGGTATCTCAGTTCGGTGTAGGTCGTTCG
CTCCAAGCTGGGCTGTGTGCACGAACCCCCCGTTCAGCCCGACCGCTGCGCCTTATCCGGTAACTATCGT
CTTGAGTCCAACCCGGTAAGACACGACTTATCGCCACTGGCAGCAGCCACTGGTAACAGGATTAGCAGAG
CGAGGTATGTAGGCGGTGCTACAGAGTTCTTGAAGTGGTGGCCTAACTACGGCTACACTAGAAGAACAGT
ATTTGGTATCTGCGCTCTGCTGAAGCCAGTTACCTTCGGAAAAAGAGTTGGTAGCTCTTGATCCGGCAAA
CAAACCACCGCTGGTAGCGGTGGTTTTTTTGTTTGCAAGCAGCAGATTACGCGCAGAAAAAAAGGATCTC
AAGAAGATCCTTTGATCTTTTCTACGGGGTCTGACGCTCAGTGGAACGAAAACTCACGTTAAGGGATTTT
GGTCATGAGATTATCAAAAAGGATCTTCACCTAGATCCTTTTAAATTAAAAATGAAGTTTTAAATCAATC
TAAAGTATATATGAGTAAACTTGGTCTGACAGCTCGAGGCTTGGATTCTCACCAATAAAAAACGCCCGGC
GGCAACCGAGCGTTCTGAACAAATCCAGATGGAGTTCTGAGGTCATTACTGGATCTATCAACAGGAGTCC
AAGCGAGCTCGATATCAAATTAGAAAAACTCATCGAGCATCAAATGAAACTGCAATTTATTCATATCAGG
ATTATCAATACCATATTTTTGAAAAAGCCGTTTCTGTAATGAAGGAGAAAACTCACCGAGGCAGTTCCAT
AGGATGGCAAGATCCTGGTATCGGTCTGCGATTCCGACTCGTCCAACATCAATACAACCTATTAATTTCC
CCTCGTCAAAAATAAGGTTATCAAGTGAGAAATCACCATGAGTGACGACTGAATCCGGTGAGAATGGCAA
AAGTTTATGCATTTCTTTCCAGACTTGTTCAACAGGCCAGCCATTACGCTCGTCATCAAAATCACTCGCA
TCAACCAAACCGTTATTCATTCGTGATTGCGCCTGAGCGAGACGAAATACGCGATCGCTGTTAAAAGGAC
AATTACAAACAGGAATCGAATGCAACCGGCGCAGGAACACTGCCAGCGCATCAACAATATTTTCACCTGA
ATCAGGATATTCTTCTAATACCTGGAATGCTGTTTTCCCTGGGATCGCAGTGGTGAGTAACCATGCATCA
TCAGGAGTACGGATAAAATGCTTGATGGTCGGAAGAGGCATAAATTCCGTCAGCCAGTTTAGTCTGACCA
TCTCATCTGTAACATCATTGGCAACGCTACCTTTGCCATGTTTCAGAAACAACTCTGGCGCATCGGGCTT
CCCATACAATCCATAGATTGTCGCACCTGATTGCCCGACATTATCGCGAGCCCATTTATACCCATATAAA
TCAGCATCCATGTTGGAATTTAATCGCGGCCTGGAGCAAGACGTTTCCCGTTGAATATGGCTCATTTTAG
CTTCCTTAGCTCCTGAAAATCTCGATAACTCAAAAAATACGCCCGGTAGTGATCTTATTTCATTATGGTG
AAAGTTGGAACCTCTTACGTGCCCGATCAACTCGAGTGCCACCTGACGTCTAAGAAACCATTATTATCAT
GACATTAACCTATAAAAATAGGCGTATCACGAGGCAGAATTTCAGATAAAAAAAATCCTTAGCTTTCGCT
AAGGATGATTTCTGGAATTCCACCTGCATATCAGACGCTAGAGACCGTATGAGGTGGATGGTGTGCTGCG
TGGCCAAACCCATATGCAGGTGCTGCA
Features (pLannotate 1.2.2; 6 found; start..end, strand, type, name):
      2..59      +  terminator     his operon terminator: This putative transcriptin terminator from the E. coli his operon has a 2-bp deletion introduced during synthesis. Its efficiency has not been determined.
    254..842     -  rep_origin     ori: high-copy-number ColE1/pMB1/pBR322/pUC origin of replication
   1025..1119    -  terminator     lambda t0 terminator: transcription terminator from phage lambda
   1140..1955    -  CDS            KanR: aminoglycoside phosphotransferase; aph(3')-Ia; confers resistance to kanamycin in bacteria or G418 (Geneticin®) in eukaryotes
   1956..2053    -  promoter       cat promoter: promoter of the E. coli cat gene encoding chloramphenicol acetyltransferase
   2139..2182    -  terminator     bacterial terminator: putative bacterial transcription terminator
