>Addgene plasmid #153349 | Auxiliary 1 | addgene full sequence | sequence record 314735 | Addgene NGS Result
ATATGCAGGTGCTGCAGTCCGGCAAAAAAGGGCAAGGTGTCACCACCCTGCCCTTTTTCTTTAAAACCGA
AAAGATTACTTCGCGTTATGCAGGCTTCCTCGCTCACTGACTCGCTGCGCTCGGTCGTTCGGCTGCGGCG
AGCGGTATCAGCTCACTCAAAGGCGGTAATACGGTTATCCACAGAATCAGGGGATAACGCAGGAAAGAAC
ATGTGAGCAAAAGGCCAGCAAAAGGCCAGGAACCGTAAAAAGGCCGCGTTGCTGGCGTTTTTCCACAGGC
TCCGCCCCCCTGACGAGCATCACAAAAATCGACGCTCAAGTCAGAGGTGGCGAAACCCGACAGGACTATA
AAGATACCAGGCGTTTCCCCCTGGAAGCTCCCTCGTGCGCTCTCCTGTTCCGACCCTGCCGCTTACCGGA
TACCTGTCCGCCTTTCTCCCTTCGGGAAGCGTGGCGCTTTCTCATAGCTCACGCTGTAGGTATCTCAGTT
CGGTGTAGGTCGTTCGCTCCAAGCTGGGCTGTGTGCACGAACCCCCCGTTCAGCCCGACCGCTGCGCCTT
ATCCGGTAACTATCGTCTTGAGTCCAACCCGGTAAGACACGACTTATCGCCACTGGCAGCAGCCACTGGT
AACAGGATTAGCAGAGCGAGGTATGTAGGCGGTGCTACAGAGTTCTTGAAGTGGTGGCCTAACTACGGCT
ACACTAGAAGAACAGTATTTGGTATCTGCGCTCTGCTGAAGCCAGTTACCTTCGGAAAAAGAGTTGGTAG
CTCTTGATCCGGCAAACAAACCACCGCTGGTAGCGGTGGTTTTTTTGTTTGCAAGCAGCAGATTACGCGC
AGAAAAAAAGGATCTCAAGAAGATCCTTTGATCTTTTCTACGGGGTCTGACGCTCAGTGGAACGAAAACT
CACGTTAAGGGATTTTGGTCATGAGATTATCAAAAAGGATCTTCACCTAGATCCTTTTAAATTAAAAATG
AAGTTTTAAATCAATCTAAAGTATATATGAGTAAACTTGGTCTGACAGCTCGAGGCTTGGATTCTCACCA
ATAAAAAACGCCCGGCGGCAACCGAGCGTTCTGAACAAATCCAGATGGAGTTCTGAGGTCATTACTGGAT
CTATCAACAGGAGTCCAAGCGAGCTCGATATCAAATTAGAAAAACTCATCGAGCATCAAATGAAACTGCA
ATTTATTCATATCAGGATTATCAATACCATATTTTTGAAAAAGCCGTTTCTGTAATGAAGGAGAAAACTC
ACCGAGGCAGTTCCATAGGATGGCAAGATCCTGGTATCGGTCTGCGATTCCGACTCGTCCAACATCAATA
CAACCTATTAATTTCCCCTCGTCAAAAATAAGGTTATCAAGTGAGAAATCACCATGAGTGACGACTGAAT
CCGGTGAGAATGGCAAAAGTTTATGCATTTCTTTCCAGACTTGTTCAACAGGCCAGCCATTACGCTCGTC
ATCAAAATCACTCGCATCAACCAAACCGTTATTCATTCGTGATTGCGCCTGAGCGAGACGAAATACGCGA
TCGCTGTTAAAAGGACAATTACAAACAGGAATCGAATGCAACCGGCGCAGGAACACTGCCAGCGCATCAA
CAATATTTTCACCTGAATCAGGATATTCTTCTAATACCTGGAATGCTGTTTTCCCTGGGATCGCAGTGGT
GAGTAACCATGCATCATCAGGAGTACGGATAAAATGCTTGATGGTCGGAAGAGGCATAAATTCCGTCAGC
CAGTTTAGTCTGACCATCTCATCTGTAACATCATTGGCAACGCTACCTTTGCCATGTTTCAGAAACAACT
CTGGCGCATCGGGCTTCCCATACAATCGGTAGATTGTCGCACCTGATTGCCCGACATTATCGCGAGCCCA
TTTATACCCATATAAATCAGCATCCATGTTGGAATTTAATCGCGGCCTTGAGCAAGACGTTTCCCGTTGA
ATATGGCTCATTTTAGCTTCCTTAGCTCCTGAAAATCTCGATAACTCAAAAAATACGCCCGGTAGTGATC
TTATTTCATTATGGTGAAAGTTGGAACCTCTTACGTGCCCGATCAACTCGAGTGCCACCTGACGTCTAAG
AAACCATTATTATCATGACATTAACCTATAAAAATAGGCGTATCACGAGGCAGAATTTCAGATAAAAAAA
ATCCTTAGCTTTCGCTAAGGATGATTTCTGGAATTCCACCTGCATATCAGACGCTAGAGACCGTATGAGG
TGGATGGTGTGCTGCGTGGCCAAACCC
Features (pLannotate 1.2.2; 6 found; start..end, strand, type, name):
     18..75      +  terminator     his operon terminator: This putative transcriptin terminator from the E. coli his operon has a 2-bp deletion introduced during synthesis. Its efficiency has not been determined.
    270..858     -  rep_origin     ori: high-copy-number ColE1/pMB1/pBR322/pUC origin of replication
   1041..1135    -  terminator     lambda t0 terminator: transcription terminator from phage lambda
   1156..1971    -  CDS            KanR: aminoglycoside phosphotransferase; aph(3')-Ia; confers resistance to kanamycin in bacteria or G418 (Geneticin®) in eukaryotes
   1972..2069    -  promoter       cat promoter: promoter of the E. coli cat gene encoding chloramphenicol acetyltransferase
   2155..2198    -  terminator     bacterial terminator: putative bacterial transcription terminator
