[The description below was written by a language model from this plasmid's Addgene catalogue record and pLannotate feature annotations shown in this document.]
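Description:
Auxiliary 1 is a small synthetic-biology helper plasmid from the Mobius Assembly for Plant Systems toolkit, built on the "Aux" backbone and maintained in E. coli. It totals 2,267 bp: a 2,217 bp backbone plus a 50 bp synthetic insert introduced by Gibson cloning. Propagation relies on a high-copy ColE1/pUC-type origin of replication. Selection is with kanamycin, through an aph(3')-Ia aminoglycoside phosphotransferase gene that is annotated as being driven by the cat promoter and followed by the phage lambda t0 terminator.

The payload is "Middle-to-End linker 1", a short synthetic sequence with no coding function. According to the record, it supplies the linker needed for level 2 cloning. In hierarchical assembly schemes of this kind, level 2 is the stage at which several transcription units are combined into a multigene construct. A middle-to-end linker would then bridge an intermediate position to the closing end of the acceptor vector when fewer units than the full complement are assembled, although the record does not give the overhangs or restriction sites involved. The linker itself is not annotated in either feature table. It presumably lies in the unannotated stretch between the his operon terminator and the putative bacterial terminator, which would insulate the cloning site from transcriptional read-through from the backbone. The depositor and repository-sequenced records are the same length and carry the same six features, differing only in a 16 bp shift of the coordinate origin. The plasmid has no eukaryotic expression elements, so it serves purely as a part donor in assembly reactions.
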