Addgene plasmid #153349: Auxiliary 1
Purpose: Provides Middle-to-End linker 1 for level 2 cloning
Depositing lab: Naomi Nakayama. Depositing organization: University of Edinburgh. Publication: Mobius Assembly for Plant Systems highlights promoter-terminator interaction in gene regulation. Andreou , Andreas I., Nirkko, Jessica , Ochoa-Villarreal, Marisol , Nakayama, Naomi. bioRxiv, March 31, 2021 10.1101/2021.03.31.437819.
Backbone
  Vector backbone: Aux
  Backbone size w/o insert (bp): 2217
  Vector type: Synthetic Biology
Growth in bacteria
  Bacterial resistance: Kanamycin, 50 μg/mL
  Growth temperature: 37°C
  Growth strain: DH5alpha
  Copy number: High Copy
Gene/Insert
  Gene/Insert name: Middle-to-End linker 1
  Species: Synthetic
  Insert size (bp): 50
  Cloning method: Gibson Cloning
  Sequencing primers: 5′ tgccacctgacgtctaagaa; 3′ attaccgcctttgagtgagc
Terms and licenses: Academic/Nonprofit Terms; Industry Terms: Not Available to Industry
How to cite: Auxiliary 1 was a gift from Naomi Nakayama (Addgene plasmid # 153349 ; http://n2t.net/addgene:153349 ; RRID:Addgene_153349)
